Addgene plasmid #107141: pGL3-ITGA6-1k-Basic-LUC
Purpose: Luciferase reporter plasmid to monitor transcriptional activity of canine ITGA6-promoter (1kb fragment)
Depositing lab: Aki Manninen. Depositing organization: University of Oulu. Publication: Oncogenic K-Ras upregulates ITGA6 expression via FOSL1 to induce anoikis resistance and synergizes with alphaV-Class integrins to promote EMT. Zhang K, Myllymaki SM, Gao P, Devarajan R, Kytola V, Nykter M, Wei GH, Manninen A. Oncogene. 2017 Oct 12;36(41):5681-5694. doi: 10.1038/onc.2017.177. Epub 2017 Jun 12. PubMed 28604746.
Backbone
  Vector backbone: pGL3-Basic
  Backbone manufacturer: Promega
  Vector type: Mammalian Expression, Luciferase
Growth in bacteria
  Bacterial resistance: Ampicillin, 100 μg/mL
  Growth temperature: 37°C
  Growth strain: DH5alpha
  Copy number: High Copy
Gene/Insert
  Gene/Insert name: ITGA6-promoter
  Insert size (bp): 1173
  Cloning method: Restriction Enzyme; 5′ cloning site XhoI (not destroyed); 3′ cloning site HindIII (not destroyed)
Terms and licenses: Academic/Nonprofit Terms; Industry Terms: Not Available to Industry
How to cite: pGL3-ITGA6-1k-Basic-LUC was a gift from Aki Manninen (Addgene plasmid # 107141 ; http://n2t.net/addgene:107141 ; RRID:Addgene_107141)
