[The description below was written by a language model from this plasmid's Addgene catalogue record and pLannotate feature annotations shown in this document.]
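Description:
pGL3-ITGA6-1k-Basic-LUC is a firefly luciferase reporter plasmid built on the promoterless pGL3-Basic backbone and intended for transfection into mammalian cells. It is propagated in E. coli as a high-copy plasmid through a ColE1/pUC-type origin and selected with ampicillin via the β-lactamase gene and its native promoter. An f1 phage origin is also present, which in principle allows single-stranded DNA production.

The insert is a roughly 1.2 kb (1173 bp) fragment of the canine ITGA6 (integrin α6) promoter, cloned between the XhoI and HindIII sites, both of which are retained. The promoter fragment is not annotated in the feature table, but it would occupy the unannotated stretch immediately upstream of the luc+ coding sequence, the enhanced version of firefly luciferase. Because pGL3-Basic has no eukaryotic promoter or enhancer of its own, luciferase output depends on the transcriptional activity of the inserted fragment. The luc+ transcript is terminated by the SV40 polyadenylation signal downstream. A synthetic poly(A) signal and an RNA polymerase II pause site from the human α2 globin gene sit upstream of the cloning region, where they limit background signal from spurious read-through transcription originating in the backbone. The short matches annotated as CEN4, SV40 large T antigen, TcR and lacZα are small fragments, most likely backbone remnants or chance similarities rather than functional elements.

The stated purpose is to monitor transcriptional activity of the canine ITGA6 promoter. The associated publication concerns upregulation of ITGA6 expression by oncogenic K-Ras via FOSL1.
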