Features (pLannotate 1.2.2; 12 found; start..end, strand, type, name):
     68..90      -  misc_feature   CEN4 (fragment): S. cerevisiae CEN4 centromere
   1248..2900    +  CDS            luciferase: firefly luciferase; luc+; enhanced luc+ version of the luciferase gene
   2941..3062    -  polyA_signal   SV40 poly(A) signal: SV40 polyadenylation signal
   3085..3153    -  CDS            large T antigen (fragment): large T antigen from SV40 (simian virus 40)
   3169..3301    +  CDS            TcR (fragment): tetracycline efflux protein; tet; confers resistance to tetracycline
   3481..4069    -  rep_origin     ori: high-copy-number ColE1/pMB1/pBR322/pUC origin of replication
   4240..5100    -  CDS            AmpR: β-lactamase; bla; confers resistance to ampicillin, carbenicillin, and related antibiotics
   5101..5205    -  promoter       AmpR promoter: bla
   5232..5660    +  rep_origin     f1 ori (sequence partly withheld): f1 bacteriophage origin of replication; arrow indicates direction of (+) strand synthesis
   5692..5759    -  CDS            lacZα (fragment): LacZα fragment of β-galactosidase; lacZ fragment
   5818..5866    +  polyA_signal   poly(A) signal: synthetic polyadenylation signal
   5880..5971    +  misc_feature   pause site: RNA polymerase II transcriptional pause signal from the human α2 globin gene
>Addgene plasmid #107141 | pGL3-ITGA6-1k-Basic-LUC | addgene full sequence | sequence record 207990 | Addgene NGS Result
GGTACCGAGCTCTTACGCGTGCTAGCCCGGGCTCGAGAATTTGTATTGTAGCAGTATGTGTACTTTTTAC
TTTTTTATTTTTTATTTTTATTTATTTATTTTTAAATTTTTATTTATTTATGATAGTCACACAGAGAGAG
AGGCAGAGACACAGGCAGAAGGAGAAGCAGGCTCCATGCACTGGGACCCCGACGTGGGACTCGATCCCGG
GTCTCCAGGATCACGCCCTGGGCCAAAGGCAGGTGCCAAACCGCTGCGCCACCCAGGTATCCCTATTTTT
TTTTTTTTTTTAAGATTTATTTATTCATGATAGACACACACAGAGGGAGAGAGAGAGGCAGAGACAGGCA
GAGGGAGAAGTGGGTTCCATGCAGGGAGCCGGATGTGGGACACTCGATCCCAGGACTCCAGGATCACACC
CTGGGCCCAAGGCAGGTGCTAAACTGCTGAGCCACCCAGGGATCCCCTATATATACTTTTTTTTTTTTTT
ACTTTTTAATTAACCTATTGCATAACAAGATCTAGCAGAGGGTCTACCTAATAACCACTGTAATCGAAGG
TATTGTAACATCTATGATGTGATGTAAAAAAAACCCTGTGGTTTCTACTGGAGAATAAGTCATAGGTCCT
TACCCTACTGCCACTGTGTTGTGTTGCCTACATTCATAATGGAAGGAAATGCTAAATGTTAGAGGCTTAG
TGAAATGAAAAATGTAAATTTTTTGTCACCGAAATCTCACAGTACCCCTGAATTCTCTCTCCCCTGCCCA
AGAACTCTTGCCAATAGTTACCCCAGAGGTCAACACCTCACTGACCTCACTGGAGGCCACACCCCATGCT
CTGGAGGCAGGAGGCTTTAGACCACCCACACAGAGCTCTGAGCTGCCTCCTGGCCAGGATCTAGTCCTGC
GAATCTGGGGGCAGGAAAGAAGGGCCCCCGAGCCCATAGGTATCAACTTTTTTTTTTTTAATATTTTATT
TATTCATGAGAGACACAGAGAGGCAGAGACCCAGGCAGAGGGAGAAGCAGGCCCCATGCAGGGAGCCGAC
GCGGGACTCGATCCCAGGACCCCAGGATCACGCCCTGGGCTGACGGCAGATGCTCAACCGCTGAGCCACC
AGGTGCCCGGAACCCTCTTAATCCCCCATATCCTTTACAGTCGAGGAGCTGCTCCTGAGCTTCGTTGCAC
CCAGAAACCAAGTTTTGAACTGAAGCTTGGCATTCCGGTACTGTTGGTAAAGCCACCATGGAAGACGCCA
AAAACATAAAGAAAGGCCCGGCGCCATTCTATCCGCTGGAAGATGGAACCGCTGGAGAGCAACTGCATAA
GGCTATGAAGAGATACGCCCTGGTTCCTGGAACAATTGCTTTTACAGATGCACATATCGAGGTGGACATC
ACTTACGCTGAGTACTTCGAAATGTCCGTTCGGTTGGCAGAAGCTATGAAACGATATGGGCTGAATACAA
ATCACAGAATCGTCGTATGCAGTGAAAACTCTCTTCAATTCTTTATGCCGGTGTTGGGCGCGTTATTTAT
CGGAGTTGCAGTTGCGCCCGCGAACGACATTTATAATGAACGTGAATTGCTCAACAGTATGGGCATTTCG
CAGCCTACCGTGGTGTTCGTTTCCAAAAAGGGGTTGCAAAAAATTTTGAACGTGCAAAAAAAGCTCCCAA
TCATCCAAAAAATTATTATCATGGATTCTAAAACGGATTACCAGGGATTTCAGTCGATGTACACGTTCGT
CACATCTCATCTACCTCCCGGTTTTAATGAATACGATTTTGTGCCAGAGTCCTTCGATAGGGACAAGACA
ATTGCACTGATCATGAACTCCTCTGGATCTACTGGTCTGCCTAAAGGTGTCGCTCTGCCTCATAGAACTG
CCTGCGTGAGATTCTCGCATGCCAGAGATCCTATTTTTGGCAATCAAATCATTCCGGATACTGCGATTTT
AAGTGTTGTTCCATTCCATCACGGTTTTGGAATGTTTACTACACTCGGATATTTGATATGTGGATTTCGA
GTCGTCTTAATGTATAGATTTGAAGAAGAGCTGTTTCTGAGGAGCCTTCAGGATTACAAGATTCAAAGTG
CGCTGCTGGTGCCAACCCTATTCTCCTTCTTCGCCAAAAGCACTCTGATTGACAAATACGATTTATCTAA
TTTACACGAAATTGCTTCTGGTGGCGCTCCCCTCTCTAAGGAAGTCGGGGAAGCGGTTGCCAAGAGGTTC
CATCTGCCAGGTATCAGGCAAGGATATGGGCTCACTGAGACTACATCAGCTATTCTGATTACACCCGAGG
GGGATGATAAACCGGGCGCGGTCGGTAAAGTTGTTCCATTTTTTGAAGCGAAGGTTGTGGATCTGGATAC
CGGGAAAACGCTGGGCGTTAATCAAAGAGGCGAACTGTGTGTGAGAGGTCCTATGATTATGTCCGGTTAT
GTAAACAATCCGGAAGCGACCAACGCCTTGATTGACAAGGATGGATGGCTACATTCTGGAGACATAGCTT
ACTGGGACGAAGACGAACACTTCTTCATCGTTGACCGCCTGAAGTCTCTGATTAAGTACAAAGGCTATCA
GGTGGCTCCCGCTGAATTGGAATCCATCTTGCTCCAACACCCCAACATCTTCGACGCAGGTGTCGCAGGT
CTTCCCGACGATGACGCCGGTGAACTTCCCGCCGCCGTTGTTGTTTTGGAGCACGGAAAGACGATGACGG
AAAAAGAGATCGTGGATTACGTCGCCAGTCAAGTAACAACCGCGAAAAAGTTGCGCGGAGGAGTTGTGTT
TGTGGACGAAGTACCGAAAGGTCTTACCGGAAAACTCGACGCAAGAAAAATCAGAGAGATCCTCATAAAG
GCCAAGAAGGGCGGAAAGATCGCCGTGTAATTCTAGAGTCGGGGCGGCCGGCCGCTTCGAGCAGACATGA
TAAGATACATTGATGAGTTTGGACAAACCACAACTAGAATGCAGTGAAAAAAATGCTTTATTTGTGAAAT
TTGTGATGCTATTGCTTTATTTGTAACCATTATAAGCTGCAATAAACAAGTTAACAACAACAATTGCATT
CATTTTATGTTTCAGGTTCAGGGGGAGGTGTGGGAGGTTTTTTAAAGCAAGTAAAACCTCTACAAATGTG
GTAAAATCGATAAGGATCCGTCGACCGATGCCCTTGAGAGCCTTCAACCCAGTCAGCTCCTTCCGGTGGG
CGCGGGGCATGACTATCGTCGCCGCACTTATGACTGTCTTCTTTATCATGCAACTCGTAGGACAGGTGCC
GGCAGCGCTCTTCCGCTTCCTCGCTCACTGACTCGCTGCGCTCGGTCGTTCGGCTGCGGCGAGCGGTATC
AGCTCACTCAAAGGCGGTAATACGGTTATCCACAGAATCAGGGGATAACGCAGGAAAGAACATGTGAGCA
AAAGGCCAGCAAAAGGCCAGGAACCGTAAAAAGGCCGCGTTGCTGGCGTTTTTCCATAGGCTCCGCCCCC
CTGACGAGCATCACAAAAATCGACGCTCAAGTCAGAGGTGGCGAAACCCGACAGGACTATAAAGATACCA
GGCGTTTCCCCCTGGAAGCTCCCTCGTGCGCTCTCCTGTTCCGACCCTGCCGCTTACCGGATACCTGTCC
GCCTTTCTCCCTTCGGGAAGCGTGGCGCTTTCTCATAGCTCACGCTGTAGGTATCTCAGTTCGGTGTAGG
TCGTTCGCTCCAAGCTGGGCTGTGTGCACGAACCCCCCGTTCAGCCCGACCGCTGCGCCTTATCCGGTAA
CTATCGTCTTGAGTCCAACCCGGTAAGACACGACTTATCGCCACTGGCAGCAGCCACTGGTAACAGGATT
AGCAGAGCGAGGTATGTAGGCGGTGCTACAGAGTTCTTGAAGTGGTGGCCTAACTACGGCTACACTAGAA
GAACAGTATTTGGTATCTGCGCTCTGCTGAAGCCAGTTACCTTCGGAAAAAGAGTTGGTAGCTCTTGATC
CGGCAAACAAACCACCGCTGGTAGCGGTGGTTTTTTTGTTTGCAAGCAGCAGATTACGCGCAGAAAAAAA
GGATCTCAAGAAGATCCTTTGATCTTTTCTACGGGGTCTGACGCTCAGTGGAACGAAAACTCACGTTAAG
GGATTTTGGTCATGAGATTATCAAAAAGGATCTTCACCTAGATCCTTTTAAATTAAAAATGAAGTTTTAA
ATCAATCTAAAGTATATATGAGTAAACTTGGTCTGACAGTTACCAATGCTTAATCAGTGAGGCACCTATC
TCAGCGATCTGTCTATTTCGTTCATCCATAGTTGCCTGACTCCCCGTCGTGTAGATAACTACGATACGGG
AGGGCTTACCATCTGGCCCCAGTGCTGCAATGATACCGCGAGACCCACGCTCACCGGCTCCAGATTTATC
AGCAATAAACCAGCCAGCCGGAAGGGCCGAGCGCAGAAGTGGTCCTGCAACTTTATCCGCCTCCATCCAG
TCTATTAATTGTTGCCGGGAAGCTAGAGTAAGTAGTTCGCCAGTTAATAGTTTGCGCAACGTTGTTGCCA
TTGCTACAGGCATCGTGGTGTCACGCTCGTCGTTTGGTATGGCTTCATTCAGCTCCGGTTCCCAACGATC
AAGGCGAGTTACATGATCCCCCATGTTGTGCAAAAAAGCGGTTAGCTCCTTCGGTCCTCCGATCGTTGTC
AGAAGTAAGTTGGCCGCAGTGTTATCACTCATGGTTATGGCAGCACTGCATAATTCTCTTACTGTCATGC
CATCCGTAAGATGCTTTTCTGTGACTGGTGAGTACTCAACCAAGTCATTCTGAGAATAGTGTATGCGGCG
ACCGAGTTGCTCTTGCCCGGCGTCAATACGGGATAATACCGCGCCACATAGCAGAACTTTAAAAGTGCTC
ATCATTGGAAAACGTTCTTCGGGGCGAAAACTCTCAAGGATCTTACCGCTGTTGAGATCCAGTTCGATGT
AACCCACTCGTGCACCCAACTGATCTTCAGCATCTTTTACTTTCACCAGCGTTTCTGGGTGAGCAAAAAC
AGGAAGGCAAAATGCCGCAAAAAAGGGAATAAGGGCGACACGGAAATGTTGAATACTCATACTCTTCCTT
TTTCAATATTATTGAAGCATTTATCAGGGTTATTGTCTCATGAGCGGATACATATTTGAATGTATTTAGA
AAAATAAACAAATAGGGGTTCCGCGCACATTTCCCCGAAAAGTGCCACCTG
[124 nt withheld, positions 5232-5355]
C
[91 nt withheld, positions 5357-5447]
A
[49 nt withheld, positions 5449-5497]
CCTTTGACGTTGGAGTCCACGTTCTTT
[37 nt withheld, positions 5525-5561]
ACCCTATCTCGGTCTATTCTTTTGATTTATAAGGGATTTTGCCGATTTCGGCCTATTGGTTAAAAAATGA
GCTGATTTAACAAAAATTTAACGCGAATTTTAACAAAATATTAACGCTTACAATTTGCCATTCGCCATTC
AGGCTGCGCAACTGTTGGGAAGGGCGATCGGTGCGGGCCTCTTCGCTATTACGCCAGCCCAAGCTACCAT
GATAAGTAAGTAATATTAAGGTACGGGAGGTACTTGGAGCGGCCGCAATAAAATATCTTTATTTTCATTA
CATCTGTGTGTTGGTTTTTTGTGTGAATCGATAGTACTAACATACGCTCTCCATCAAAACAAAACGAAAC
AAAACAAACTAGCAAAATAGGCTGTCCCCAGTGCAAGTGCAGGTGCCAGAACATTTCTCTATCGATA
